Addgene plasmid #56570: mCitrine-Talin-R-15
Purpose: Localization: Focal Adhesions, Excitation: 516, Emission: 529
Depositing lab: Michael Davidson. Depositing organization: Florida State University, Tallahassee.
Backbone
  Vector backbone: mCitrine
  Backbone size w/o insert (bp): 4750
  Vector type: Mammalian Expression
  Selectable markers: Neomycin (select with G418)
Growth in bacteria
  Bacterial resistance: Kanamycin, 50 μg/mL
  Growth temperature: 37°C
  Growth strain: DH5alpha
  Copy number: High Copy
Gene/Insert
  Gene/Insert name: Talin R (alt name: NM_011602.5)
  Species: M. musculus (mouse)
  Mutation: Talin Rod Domain
  Promoter: CMV
  Tag / fusion protein: mCitrine
  Cloning method: Unknown
  Sequencing primers: 5′ CMV-F; 3′ SV40pA-R
Terms and licenses: Academic/Nonprofit Terms; Industry Terms
Depositor comments: . Excitation = 516; Emission = 529
How to cite: mCitrine-Talin-R-15 was a gift from Michael Davidson (Addgene plasmid # 56570 ; http://n2t.net/addgene:56570 ; RRID:Addgene_56570)
