[The description below was written by a language model from this plasmid's Addgene catalogue record.]
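Description:
mCitrine-Talin-R-15 is a mammalian expression plasmid that produces a fluorescent fusion between mCitrine, a monomeric yellow fluorescent protein, and the rod domain of mouse talin. It is built on an mCitrine vector backbone of about 4.75 kb (without insert). In bacteria it is maintained at high copy under kanamycin selection. The backbone also carries a neomycin resistance marker, which allows G418 selection of stably transfected mammalian cells. No feature table is provided, so the origin of replication and the exact arrangement of the resistance cassette are not stated.

The fusion is driven by the CMV promoter, a strong constitutive promoter for mammalian cells. The listed 3′ sequencing primer suggests that an SV40 polyadenylation signal lies downstream of the coding region. The insert is recorded as the talin rod domain rather than the full-length protein. In general terms, the rod is the large C-terminal portion of talin that contains vinculin- and actin-binding sites, while the N-terminal head carries the FERM domain. The record does not give the residue boundaries of the fragment, nor does it explicitly state the orientation of the tag or the nature of the linker. The "15" in the name may refer to a linker length, but this is not confirmed.

The stated purpose is localization to focal adhesions, with excitation at 516 nm and emission at 529 nm. The construct therefore serves as a yellow marker for imaging focal adhesion structures in transfected cells by fluorescence microscopy. It can also be used to study the behaviour of the talin rod separately from the head domain.
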