>Addgene plasmid #56570 | mCitrine-Talin-R-15 | depositor partial sequence | sequence record 87459 | insert sequence
CAGATCCGCTAGCGCTACCGGTCGCCACCATGGTGAGCAAGGGCGAGGAGCTGTTCACCGGGGTGGTGCC
CATCCTGGTCGAGCTGGACGGCGACGTAAACGGCCACAAGTTCAGCGTGTCCGGCGAGGGCGAGGGCGAT
GCCACCTACGGCAAGCTGACCCTGAAGTTCATCTGCACCACCGGCAAGCTGCCCGTGCCCTGGCCCACCC
TCGTGACCACCTTCGGCTACGGCCTGATGTGCTTCGCCCGCTACCCCGACCACATGAAGCAGCACGACTT
CTTCAAGTCCGCCATGCCCGAAGGCTACGTCCAGGAGCGCACCATCTTCTTCAAGGACGACGGCAACTAC
AAGACCCGCGCCGAGGTGAAGTTCGAGGGCGACACCCTGGTGAACCGCATCGAGCTGAAGGGCATCGACT
TCAAGGAGGACGGCAACATCCTGGGGCACAAGCTGGAGTACAACTACAACAGCCACAACGTCTATATCAT
GGCCGACAAGCAGAAGAACGGCATCAAGGTGAACTTCAAGATCCGCCACAACATCGAGGACGGCAGCGTG
CAGCTCGCCGACCACTACCAGCAGAACACCCCCATCGGCGACGGCCCCGTGCTGCTGCCCGACAACCACT
ACCTGAGCTACCAGTCCAAGCTGAGCAAAGACCCCAACGAGAAGCGCGATCACATGGTCCTGCTGGAGTT
CGTGACCGCCGCCGGGATCACTCTCGGCATGGACGAGCTGTACAAGTCCGGACTCAGATCTCGAGCTCAA
GCTAGCTTCGAATTCGCCACCATGCAGCAGTACAACCGAGTGGGGAAAGTGGAGCACGGCTCTGTGGCTC
TGCCAGCCATCATGCGCTCTGGAGCCTCTGGTCCTGAGAATTTCCAGGTGGGGAGCATGCCACCTGCCCA
GCAGCAGATCACCAGTGGCCAGATGCACCGAGGACACATGCCACCTCTGACTTCAGCCCAGCAGGCGCTC
ACTGGAACCATTAACTCCAGCATGCAGGCTGTGCAGGCTGCCCAGGCCACTCTGGATGACTTTGAGACTC
TACCCCCTCTTGGCCAGGATGCTGCCTCCAAAGCTTGGCGTAAGAACAAGATGGATGAATCAAAGCATGA
GATCCACTCCCAGGTAGATGCCATCACAGCTGGCACTGCCTCTGTGGTAAACCTGACAGCAGGAGATCCT
GCAGAGACAGACTATACAGCAGTGGGCTGTGCAGTCACCACCATCTCTTCCAACCTGACGGAGATGTCCC
GTGGGGTGAAGCTATTGGCTGCCCTGCTGGAGGATGAAGGCGGCAATGGCCGGCCCCTTCTGCAAGCAGC
AAAGGGCCTTGCAGGGGCTGTGTCGGAACTGCTTCGCAGTGCTCAGCCCGCCAGCGCTGAGCCTCGTCAG
AACCTGCTGCAGGCAGCCGGGAACGTGGGCCAGGCCAGTGGGGAGCTGTTGCAGCAAATTGGGGAAAGTG
ACACTGACCCCCACTTCCAGGATGTTCTAATGCAGCTAGCAAACGCAGTGGCAAGTGCTGCAGCCGCCCT
GGTCCTCAAGGCCAAGAGTGTGGCCCAGCGCACAGAGGATTCCGGGCTTCAGACCCAAGTGATTGCTGCA
GCTACGCAATGTGCTCTGTCCACTTCCCAGCTGGTGGCCTGTACCAAGGTGGTAGCACCTACAATCAGCT
CACCTGTGTGCCAAGAACAGCTAGTCGAGGCTGGGCGACTGGTGGCCAAAGCTGTGGAGGGCTGTGTGTC
TGCCTCGCAAGCAGCTACAGAAGATGGACAGCTGCTTCGAGGGGTAGGAGCAGCAGCCACGGCTGTCACC
CAGGCCCTCAATGAGCTGCTGCAGCACGTGAAGGCCCACGCCACCGGAGCTGGGCCTGCCGGTCGGTATG
ACCAAGCCACTGATACCATCCTCACCGTCACTGAAAACATCTTCAGCTCCATGGGTGATGCTGGGGAGAT
GGTGCGCCAGGCCCGCATCCTGGCCCAAGCCACCTCAGACCTGGTCAATGCTATCAAGGCCGATGCTGAG
GGGGAGAGTGATCTGGAGAACTCTAGAAAGCTCCTGAGTGCTGCCAAGATCCTCGCTGATGCCACCGCCA
AGATGGTGGAGGCGGCCAAGGGAGCAGCCGCCCACCCTGACAGTGAGGAACAGCAGCAGCGACTGCGTGA
AGCAGCTGAGGGGCTTCGCATGGCCACCAATGCAGCTGCGCAGAACGCCATCAAGAAGAAGTTGGTGCAG
CGCCTGGAGCATGCAGCCAAGCAAGCTGCAGCCTCTGCAACACAGACCATTGCTGCAGCCCAACATGCAG
CCTCTGCCCCCAAGGCCTCTGCGGGCCCCCAGCCCCTACTGGTGCAGAGCTGTAAGGCCGTGGCAGAGCA
GATTCCGTTGCTGGTGCAGGGTGTCCGAGGAAGTCAAGCTCAGCCTGACAGCCCTAGTGCTCAGCTCGCC
CTCATTGCTGCCAGCCAGAGCTTCCTGCAGCCAGGTGGGAAGATGGTGGCAGCGGCAAAAGCCTCAGTGC
CAACAATTCAGGACCAGGCTTCAGCGATGCAGCTGAGTCAGTGCGCAAAGAACCTAGGCACTGCCCTGGC
CGAGCTGCGCACTGCTGCTCAGAAGGCTCAGGAGGCATGTGGACCTTTGGAGATGGATTCTGCACTGAGT
GTTGTACAAAATCTAGAGAAAGACCTACAGGAAATAAAAGCAGCAGCTCGAGATGGCAAGCTTAAGCCCT
TACCTGGGGAAACAATGGAGAAGTGTACCCAAGATCTTGGCAACAGCACCAAAGCGGTGAGCTCTGCCAT
CGCCAAGCTGCTGGGGGAGATTGCCCAGGGCAATGAGAACTATGCAGGTATTGCAGCTCGGGATGTAGCT
GGTGGACTAAGGTCACTAGCCCAGGCTGCGCGGGGTGTGGCTGCGCTGACATCAGATCCTGCAGTGCAGG
CCATTGTGCTTGACACAGCCAGCGACGTTCTGGACAAGGCCAGCAGCCTCATTGAAGAGGCAAAAAAAGC
ATCTGGACACCCAGGGGACCCAGAAAGCCAGCAAAGGCTTGCTCAGGTAGCTAAAGCAGTGACCCAAGCC
CTGAACCGCTGTGTCAGCTGCCTGCCTGGCCAAAGAGACGTGGATAATGCCCTACGAGCCGTTGGAGATG
CCAGCAAGCGACTCCTGAGTGACTTGCTTCCTCCAAGCACGGGGACATTTCAAGAAGCACAGAGCCGATT
GAATGAAGCTGCAGCTGGGTTAAATCAGGCCGCCACAGAACTGGTGCAAGCCTCCCGAGGAACTCCTCAG
GACCTGGCTCGGGCCTCCGGCCGATTTGGACAGGACTTCAGCACCTTCCTGGAAGCTGGTGTGGAGATGG
CCGGACAGGCCCCGAGCCAGGAGGACCGAGCCCAGGTGGTGTCCAACCTGAAGGGCATATCCATGTCTTC
AAGCAAACTTCTCCTTGCCGCTAAGGCCTTGTCCACAGACCCTGCTTCTCCCAACCTCAAGAGTCAGCTG
GCTGCGGCTGCCCGGGCAGTGACGGACAGCATCAACCAGCTCATCACCATGTGCACCCAGCAGGCACCTG
GCCAGAAGGAGTGTGACAATGCACTTCGGCAGCTAGAGACAGTCCGAGAACTCCTGGAGAATCCAGTCCA
GCCCATCAACGACATGTCCTACTTCGGTTGCTTGGACAGTGTCATGGAGAACTCCAAGGTCCTAGGTGAG
GCCATGACTGGCATCTCCCAAAATGCCAAGAATGGAAATCTGCCGGAGTTTGGAGATGCCATTGCCACAG
CCTCCAAGGCTCTCTGTGGCTTCACGGAGGCAGCCGCACAGGCAGCATATCTAGTTGGTGTCTCTGACCC
CAACAGCCAAGCTGGACAGCAAGGACTGGTGGAACCCACACAGTTTGCCCGTGCAAACCAGGCAATTCAG
ATGGCCTGTCAGAGTCTGGGGGAGCCTGGCTGTACCCAGGCCCAGGTGTTATCTGCAGCCACTATTGTAG
CCAAACACACATCTGCATTGTGTAACAGCTGTCGCCTGGCTTCCGCTAGGACTGCCAATCCCACTGCCAA
GCGCCAGTTTGTACAGTCAGCCAAGGAGGTGGCCAACAGTACAGCCAATCTTGTCAAGACCATCAAGGCA
CTAGATGGGGACTTCACAGAAGAGAACCGTGCCCAGTGCCGAGCAGCCACAGCCCCTCTGCTGGAAGCTG
TGGATAACCTGAGTGCCTTTGCCTCCAACCCTGAGTTCTCCAGCGTCCCTGCCCAGATCAGCCCTGAGGG
CAGAGCAGCCATGGAGCCCATTGTAATCTCTGCTAAGACAATGTTGGAGAGTGCTGGAGGGCTCATCCAG
ACAGCTCGGGCGTTAGCAGTCAATCCCCGAGACCCCCCACGTTGGTCTGTGCTAGCTGGCCACTCTCGGA
CTGTCTCAGATTCCATCAAGAAACTTATTACAAGCATGAGGGACAAAGCCCCAGGGCAGCTGGAGTGTGA
GACAGCCATTGCGGCTCTGAACAGCTGCTTGCGGGACCTAGATCAGGCTTCGCTTGCCGCTGTCAGCCAG
CAGCTTGCTCCCCGTGAAGGAATCTCTCAAGAGGCTTTGCACACCCAGATGCTCACTGCAGTGCAAGAAA
TTTCTCATCTCATTGAGCCGCTGGCCAGCGCTGCTCGGGCTGAAGCCTCCCAGCTGGGACACAAGGTGTC
CCAAATGGCCCAGTACTTTGAACCACTCACCCTGGCTGCAGTGGGTGCTGCGTCTAAGACCCTGAGCCAC
CCGCAGCAGATGGCACTTCTGGACCAGACTAAAACGTTGGCAGAGTCTGCCTTGCAGTTGCTATATACTG
CCAAGGAGGCTGGTGGTAACCCCAAGCAAGCAGCACACACCCAGGAAGCCCTGGAGGAGGCTGTGCAGAT
GATGACAGAGGCCGTAGAAGACCTGACGACGACCCTCAACGAAGCAGCCAGTGCTGCAGGAGTCGTTGGC
GGCATGGTGGACTCTATCACTCAGGCCATCAACCAGCTAGATGAAGGACCTATGGGTGACCCAGAAGGCT
CATTCGTAGATTACCAGACAACCATGGTGAGGACAGCCAAGGCCATTGCTGTCACTGTTCAGGAGATGGT
AACCAAGTCAAACACCAGCCCTGAAGAGCTAGGCCCTCTTGCCAACCAGCTGACCAGTGACTATGGCCGA
CTGGCCTCACAAGCCAAGCCTGCAGCTGTGGCTGCTGAAAATGAAGAGATAGGCGCTCACATCAAACACC
GAGTACAGGAGCTGGGCCATGGCTGCTCTGCTCTGGTCACCAAGGCAGGTGCCTTGCAGTGTAGCCCCAG
TGATGTCTACACCAAGAAGGAGCTCATAGAGTGTGCCCGCAGAGTGTCAGAGAAGGTCTCCCATGTTCTG
GCTGCACTCCAGGCTGGGAATCGTGGTACCCAGGCCTGCATTACAGCAGCCAGTGCTGTGTCTGGTATCA
TTGCTGACCTCGACACCACCATCATGTTCGCTACTGCTGGCACACTTAACCGTGAGGGTGCTGAAACTTT
TGCTGACCACCGGGAGGGTATCTTAAAGACAGCAAAGGTTCTTGTGGAGGACACCAAGGTCCTAGTGCAG
AATGCAGCTGGGAGCCAGGAGAAGTTGGCACAAGCCGCCCAGTCCTCCGTGGCCACCATTACCCGCCTCG
CTGATGTGGTCAAGCTCGGTGCAGCCAGCCTAGGAGCCGAAGACCCTGAAACTCAGGTGGTGCTGATCAA
TGCAGTAAAGGACGTAGCCAAGGCCCTGGGTGACCTCATCAGCGCTACGAAGGCTGCAGCGGGCAAAGTT
GGGGATGACCCTGCAGTGTGGCAGCTCAAGAACTCTGCCAAGGTGATGGTGACCAATGTGACATCATTGC
TCAAGACAGTGAAGGCTGTGGAAGATGAGGCCACCAAAGGCACACGGGCCCTAGAGAAGACCTCTACCCC
TGAAGACTTCATCCGAATGACCAAGGGTATTACTATGGCAACAGCCAAAGCCGTTGCTGCTGGCAATTCC
TGTCGACAGGAAGATGTCATTGCCACAGCCAATCTGAGCCGACGGGCTATTGCGGACATGCTTCGGGCTT
GCAAGGAAGCAGCTTTCCACCCAGAAGTGGCGCCTGATGTACGGCTCCGAGCCCTGCACTATGGCCGGGA
GTGTGCCAATGGTTACCTGGAACTGCTGGACCACGTGCTGCTGACCCTTCAGAAGCCAAACCCAGACCTG
AAGCAGCAGCTAACTGGACACTCAAAGCGGGTTGCTGGCTCTGTGACTGAGCTCATCCAGGCTGCTGAAG
CCATGAAAGGAACAGAGTGGGTGGACCCAGAGGACCCTACTGTCATTGCTGAGAATGAGCTCTTGGGAGC
CGCAGCCGCCATCGAGGCTGCAGCCAAGAAGCTGGAGCAGCTGAAGCCCAGGGCCAAACCCAAGGAGGCG
GATGAGTCCTTGAACTTTGAGGAACAAATCCTAGAAGCTGCCAAGTCCATCGCTGCAGCCACCAGTGCAC
TGGTAAAGGCTGCGTCAGCAGCCCAGAGGGAGCTGGTGGCTCAAGGAAAGGTGGGCGCCATTCCAGCCAA
TGCACTGGATGATGGGCAGTGGTCGCAGGGCCTCATTTCCGCTGCCCGTATGGTGGCTGCGGCCACCAAC
AATCTGTGTGAAGCAGCTAACGCAGCTGTCCAGGGCCATGCTAGCCAGGAGAAACTCATTTCCTCAGCCA
AGCAAGTAGCTGCCTCCACAGCTCAGCTCCTGGTAGCTTGCAAGGTCAAAGCAGATCAGGACTCTGAGGC
AATGAAACGGCTCCAGGCTGCTGGCAATGCAGTGAAGAGGGCCTCAGATAACCTGGTAAAGGCGGCCCAG
AAAGCTGCAGCCTTCGAAGACCAGGAGAATGAGACGGTGGTGGTGAAGGAGAAAATGGTTGGGGGCATTG
CCCAGATTATCGCAGCACAGGAAGAGATGCTTCGGAAGGAACGAGAGCTGGAAGAGGCTCGGAAAAAGCT
CGCCCAGATCCGGCAGCAGCAGTACAAGTTCTTGCCTTCAGAGCTTCGAGACGAGCACTAAAAAAGCCCT
GTGTATTTAATGCAGACCCAGCCCAGAGACTGTGCCTGCCACTACCAAAGCCTTCTGGGCTGCTCAGGAC
CCAAGCTGCCCAACCCCAGCACTCCCCCAAA
